Addgene plasmid #130966: pET-His6-FnCas9GFP
Purpose: expression of FnCas9-GFP in bacterial cells
Depositing lab: Debojyoti Chakraborty. Depositing organization: Institute of Genomics and Integrative Biology (CSIR-IGIB). Publication: Francisella novicida Cas9 interrogates genomic DNA with very high specificity and can be used for mammalian genome editing. Acharya S, Mishra A, Paul D, Ansari AH, Azhar M, Kumar M, Rauthan R, Sharma N, Aich M, Sinha D, Sharma S, Jain S, Ray A, Jain S, Ramalingam S, Maiti S, Chakraborty D. Proc Natl Acad Sci U S A. 2019 Oct 15;116(42):20959-20968. doi: 10.1073/pnas.1818461116. Epub 2019 Sep 30. PubMed 31570623.
Backbone
  Vector backbone: pET-His6-GFP-TEV-LIC
  Backbone size w/o insert (bp): 6082
  Total vector size (bp): 11029
  Vector type: Bacterial Expression, CRISPR
Growth in bacteria
  Bacterial resistance: Kanamycin, 50 μg/mL
  Growth temperature: 37°C
  Growth strain: DH5alpha
  Copy number: Low Copy
Gene/Insert
  Gene/Insert name: HA-NLS-FnCas9 (alt names: Francisella tularensis subsp. novicida Cas9 (FtCas9), Francisella novicida Cas9 (FnoCas9); FnCas9b)
  Species: Synthetic; Francisella tularensis subsp. novicida
  Promoter: T7
  Tag / fusion protein: 6xHis-mEGFP-TEV-HA-NLS (N terminal on backbone)
  Cloning method: Ligation Independent Cloning
  Sequencing primers: 5′ GFP forward (5'CAGCTCGCCGACCACTA3')
Resource information
  A portion of this plasmid was derived from a plasmid made by: FnCas9 gene was subcloned from PX408, a gift from Feng Zhang
Terms and licenses: Academic/Nonprofit Terms; Industry Terms: Not Available to Industry
How to cite: pET-His6-FnCas9GFP was a gift from Debojyoti Chakraborty (Addgene plasmid # 130966 ; http://n2t.net/addgene:130966 ; RRID:Addgene_130966)
