[The description below was written by a language model from this plasmid's Addgene catalogue record and pLannotate feature annotations shown in this document.]
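Description:
pET-His6-FnCas9GFP is an 11,029 bp bacterial expression plasmid for producing a GFP-tagged Francisella novicida Cas9 (FnCas9) in E. coli. It is built on the pET-His6-GFP-TEV-LIC backbone, into which the insert was placed by ligation-independent cloning. Propagation relies on a ColE1/pBR322-type origin accompanied by the bom region and the rop gene, which holds copy number down, in line with the low-copy designation in the record. Selection is by kanamycin through the aph(3')-Ia aminoglycoside phosphotransferase gene. An f1 origin is also present, and short tetracycline-resistance fragments flanking the lacI cassette are non-functional remnants of the pBR322 lineage.

Expression is driven by a T7 promoter followed by a lac operator and the T7 gene 10 ribosome binding site, with a plasmid-borne lacI gene supplying repressor. Transcription therefore requires a host providing T7 RNA polymerase and is inducible with IPTG. The open reading frame begins with a 6xHis affinity tag and a GFP, which the catalogue describes as mEGFP although the automated annotation matched it to the related SiriusGFP. According to the record, these are followed by a TEV protease site, an HA epitope and a nuclear localisation signal, then the FnCas9 coding sequence, which was subcloned from an earlier FnCas9 plasmid. The TEV site and NLS are not annotated separately in the feature table. Downstream of FnCas9, the table shows a His-tag fragment and a short T7 gene 10B-derived fragment before the T7 terminator; whether these are translated is not stated. The construct suits affinity purification of fluorescent FnCas9 protein for CRISPR work, such as studies of DNA targeting specificity.
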