Features (pLannotate 1.2.2; 22 found; start..end, strand, type, name):
      1..429     +  rep_origin     f1 ori (sequence partly withheld): f1 bacteriophage origin of replication; arrow indicates direction of (+) strand synthesis
    483..540     +  promoter       AmpR promoter (fragment): bla
    549..1364    -  CDS            KanR: aminoglycoside phosphotransferase; aph(3')-Ia; confers resistance to kanamycin in bacteria or G418 (Geneticin®) in eukaryotes
   1486..2074    +  rep_origin     ori: high-copy-number ColE1/pMB1/pBR322/pUC origin of replication
   2260..2399    -  misc_feature   bom: basis of mobility region from pBR322
   2501..2692    -  CDS            rop: Rop protein, which maintains plasmids at low copy number; rop
   2709..3089    +  CDS            YPB1_ECOLX: Protein predicted: Swiss-Prot protein existence level 4. From Escherichia coli.
   3161..3452    -  CDS            TcR (fragment): tetracycline efflux protein; tet; confers resistance to tetracycline
   3467..3488    -  protein_bind   CAP binding site: CAP binding activates transcription in the presence of cAMP. E. coli catabolite activator protein
   3501..4583    -  CDS            lacI: lac repressor; lacI; The lac repressor binds to the lac operator to inhibit transcription in E. coli. This inhibition can be relieved by adding lactose or isopropyl-β-D-thiogalactopyranoside (IPTG).
   4584..4661    -  promoter       lacI promoter: lacI
   4669..4948    -  CDS            TcR (fragment): tetracycline efflux protein; tet; confers resistance to tetracycline
   4970..4988    +  promoter       T7 promoter: promoter for bacteriophage T7 RNA polymerase
   4989..5013    +  protein_bind   lac operator: The lac repressor binds to the lac operator to inhibit transcription in E. coli. This inhibition can be relieved by adding lactose or isopropyl-β-D-thiogalactopyranoside (IPTG). lac repressor encoded by lacI
   5028..5050    +  RBS            RBS: efficient ribosome binding site from bacteriophage T7 gene 10 (Olins and Rangwala, 1989)
   5069..5086    +  CDS            6xHis: 6xHis affinity tag
   5096..5809    +  CDS            SiriusGFP: enhanced GFP (EGFP) derivative that exhibits robust folding and enhanced photostability (Zhong et al., 2019) mammalian codon-optimized
   5849..5876    +  CDS            3xHA (fragment): three tandem HA epitope tags
   5909..10792   +  CDS            FnCas9: Cas9 endonuclease from the Francisella novicida Type II CRISPR/Cas system (Hirano et al., 2016)
  10862..10879   +  CDS            9xHis (fragment): 9xHis affinity tag
  10889..10938   +  CDS            SET1 (fragment): solubility-enhancement tag derived from T7 phage gene 10B
  10946..10993   +  terminator     T7 terminator: transcription terminator for bacteriophage T7 RNA polymerase
>Addgene plasmid #130966 | pET-His6-FnCas9GFP | addgene full sequence | sequence record 262672 | Addgene NGS Result
[124 nt withheld, positions 1-124]
C
[91 nt withheld, positions 126-216]
A
[49 nt withheld, positions 218-266]
CCTTTGACGTTGGAGTCCACGTTCTTT
[37 nt withheld, positions 294-330]
ACCCTATCTCGGTCTATTCTTTTGATTTATAAGGGATTTTGCCGATTTCGGCCTATTGGTTAAAAAATGA
GCTGATTTAACAAAAATTTAACGCGAATTTTAACAAACTAGTAACGTTTACAATTTCAGGTGGCACTTTT
CGGGGAAATGTGCGCGGAACCCCTATTTGTTTATTTTTCTAAATACATTCAAATATGTATCCGCTCATGA
ATTAATTCTTAGAAAAACTCATCGAGCATCAAATGAAACTGCAATTTATTCATATCAGGATTATCAATAC
CATATTTTTGAAAAAGCCGTTTCTGTAATGAAGGAGAAAACTCACCGAGGCAGTTCCATAGGATGGCAAG
ATCCTGGTATCGGTCTGCGATTCCGACTCGTCCAACATCAATACAACCTATTAATTTCCCCTCGTCAAAA
ATAAGGTTATCAAGTGAGAAATCACCATGAGTGACGACTGAATCCGGTGAGAATGGCAAAAGTTTATGCA
TTTCTTTCCAGACTTGTTCAACAGGCCAGCCATTACGCTCGTCATCAAAATCACTCGCATCAACCAAACC
GTTATTCATTCGTGATTGCGCCTGAGCGAGACGAAATACGCGATCGCTGTTAAAAGGACAATTACAAACA
GGAATCGAATGCAACCGGCGCAGGAACACTGCCAGCGCATCAACAATGTTTTCACCTGAATCAGGATATT
CTTCTAATACCTGGAATGCTGTTTTCCCGGGGATCGCAGTGGTGAGTAACCATGCATCATCAGGAGTACG
GATAAAATGCTTGATGGTCGGAAGAGGCATAAATTCCGTCAGCCAGTTTAGTCTGACCATCTCATCTGTA
ACATCATTGGCAACGCTACCTTTGCCATGTTTCAGAAACAACTCTGGCGCATCGGGCTTCCCATACAATC
GATAGATTGTCGCACCTGATTGCCCGACATTATCGCGAGCCCATTTATACCCATATAAATCAGCATCCAT
GTTGGAATTTAATCGCGGCCTAGAGCAAGACGTTTCCCGTTGAATATGGCTCATAACACCCCTTGTATTA
CTGTTTATGTAAGCAGACAGTTTTATTGTTCATGACCAAAATCCCTTAACGTGAGTTTTCGTTCCACTGA
GCGTCAGACCCCGTAGAAAAGATCAAAGGATCTTCTTGAGATCCTTTTTTTCTGCGCGTAATCTGCTGCT
TGCAAACAAAAAAACCACCGCTACCAGCGGTGGTTTGTTTGCCGGATCAAGAGCTACCAACTCTTTTTCC
GAAGGTAACTGGCTTCAGCAGAGCGCAGATACCAAATACTGTCCTTCTAGTGTAGCCGTAGTTAGGCCAC
CACTTCAAGAACTCTGTAGCACCGCCTACATACCTCGCTCTGCTAATCCTGTTACCAGTGGCTGCTGCCA
GTGGCGATAAGTCGTGTCTTACCGGGTTGGACTCAAGACGATAGTTACCGGATAAGGCGCAGCGGTCGGG
CTGAACGGGGGGTTCGTGCACACAGCCCAGCTTGGAGCGAACGACCTACACCGAACTGAGATACCTACAG
CGTGAGCTATGAGAAAGCGCCACGCTTCCCGAAGGGAGAAAGGCGGACAGGTATCCGGTAAGCGGCAGGG
TCGGAACAGGAGAGCGCACGAGGGAGCTTCCAGGGGGAAACGCCTGGTATCTTTATAGTCCTGTCGGGTT
TCGCCACCTCTGACTTGAGCGTCGATTTTTGTGATGCTCGTCAGGGGGGCGGAGCCTATGGAAAAACGCC
AGCAACGCGGCCTTTTTACGGTTCCTGGCCTTTTGCTGGCCTTTTGCTCACATGTTCTTTCCTGCGTTAT
CCCCTGATTCTGTGGATAACCGTATTACCGCCTTTGAGTGAGCTGATACCGCTCGCCGCAGCCGAACGAC
CGAGCGCAGCGAGTCAGTGAGCGAGGAAGCGGAAGAGCGCCTGATGCGGTATTTTCTCCTTACGCATCTG
TGCGGTATTTCACACCGCAATGGTGCACTCTCAGTACAATCTGCTCTGATGCCGCATAGTTAAGCCAGTA
TACACTCCGCTATCGCTACGTGACTGGGTCATGGCTGCGCCCCGACACCCGCCAACACCCGCTGACGCGC
CCTGACGGGCTTGTCTGCTCCCGGCATCCGCTTACAGACAAGCTGTGACCGTCTCCGGGAGCTGCATGTG
TCAGAGGTTTTCACCGTCATCACCGAAACGCGCGAGGCAGCTGCGGTAAAGCTCATCAGCGTGGTCGTGA
AGCGATTCACAGATGTCTGCCTGTTCATCCGCGTCCAGCTCGTTGAGTTTCTCCAGAAGCGTTAATGTCT
GGCTTCTGATAAAGCGGGCCATGTTAAGGGCGGTTTTTTCCTGTTTGGTCACTGATGCCTCCGTGTAAGG
GGGATTTCTGTTCATGGGGGTAATGATACCGATGAAACGAGAGAGGATGCTCACGATACGGGTTACTGAT
GATGAACATGCCCGGTTACTGGAACGTTGTGAGGGTAAACAACTGGCGGTATGGATGCGGCGGGACCAGA
GAAAAATCACTCAGGGTCAATGCCAGCGCTTCGTTAATACAGATGTAGGTGTTCCACAGGGTAGCCAGCA
GCATCCTGCGATGCAGATCCGGAACATAATGGTGCAGGGCGCTGACTTCCGCGTTTCCAGACTTTACGAA
ACACGGAAACCGAAGACCATTCATGTTGTTGCTCAGGTCGCAGACGTTTTGCAGCAGCAGTCGCTTCACG
TTCGCTCGCGTATCGGTGATTCATTCTGCTAACCAGTAAGGCAACCCCGCCAGCCTAGCCGGGTCCTCAA
CGACAGGAGCACGATCATGCGCACCCGTGGGGCCGCCATGCCGGCGATAATGGCCTGCTTCTCGCCGAAA
CGTTTGGTGGCGGGACCAGTGACGAAGGCTTGAGCGAGGGCGTGCAAGATTCCGAATACCGCAAGCGACA
GGCCGATCATCGTCGCGCTCCAGCGAAAGCGGTCCTCGCCGAAAATGACCCAGAGCGCTGCCGGCACCTG
TCCTACGAGTTGCATGATAAAGAAGACAGTCATAAGTGCGGCGACGATAGTCATGCCCCGCGCCCACCGG
AAGGAGCTGACTGGGTTGAAGGCTCTCAAGGGCATCGGTCGAGATCCCGGTGCCTAATGAGTGAGCTAAC
TTACATTAATTGCGTTGCGCTCACTGCCCGCTTTCCAGTCGGGAAACCTGTCGTGCCAGCTGCATTAATG
AATCGGCCAACGCGCGGGGAGAGGCGGTTTGCGTATTGGGCGCCAGGGTGGTTTTTCTTTTCACCAGTGA
GACGGGCAACAGCTGATTGCCCTTCACCGCCTGGCCCTGAGAGAGTTGCAGCAAGCGGTCCACGCTGGTT
TGCCCCAGCAGGCGAAAATCCTGTTTGATGGTGGTTAACGGCGGGATATAACATGAGCTGTCTTCGGTAT
CGTCGTATCCCACTACCGAGATATCCGCACCAACGCGCAGCCCGGACTCGGTAATGGCGCGCATTGCGCC
CAGCGCCATCTGATCGTTGGCAACCAGCATCGCAGTGGGAACGATACCCTCATTCAGCATTTGCATGGTT
TGTTGAAAACCGGACATGGCACTCCAGTCGCCTTCCCGTTCCGCTATCGGCTGAATTTGATTGCGAGTGA
GATATTTATGCCAGCCAGCCAGACGCAGACGCGCCGAGACAGAACTTAATGGGCCCGCTAACAGCGCGAT
TTGCTGGTGACCCAATGCGACCAGATGCTCCACGCCCAGTCGCGTACCGTCTTCATGGGAGAAAATAATA
CTGTTGATGGGTGTCTGGTCAGAGACATCAAGAAATAACGCCGGAACATTAGTGCAGGCAGCTTCCACAG
CAATGGCATCCTGGTCATCCAGCGGATAGTTAATGATCAGCCCACTGACGCGTTGCGCGAGAAGATTGTG
CACCGCCGCTTTACAGGCTTCGACGCCGCTTCGTTCTACCATCGACACCACCACGCTGGCACCCAGTTGA
TCGGCGCGAGATTTAATCGCCGCGACAATTTGCGACGGCGCGTGCAGGGCCAGACTGGAGGTGGCAACGC
CAATCAGCAACGACTGTTTGCCCGCCAGTTGTTGTGCCACGCGGTTGGGAATGTAATTCAGCTCCGCCAT
CGCCGCTTCCACTTTTTCCCGCGTTTTCGCAGAAACGTGGCTGGCCTGGTTCACCACGCGGGAAACGGTC
TGATAAGAGACACCGGCATACTCTGCGACATCGTATAACGTTACTGGTTTCACATTCACCACCCTGAATT
GACTCTCTTCCGGGCGCTATCATGCCATACCGCGAAAGGTTTTGCGCCATTCGATGGTGTCCGGGATCTC
GACGCTCTCCCTTATGCGACTCCTGCATTAGGAAGCAGCCCAGTAGTAGGTTGAGGCCGTTGAGCACCGC
CGCCGCAAGGAATGGTGCATGCAAGGAGATGGCGCCCAACAGTCCCCCGGCCACGGGGCCTGCCACCATA
CCCACGCCGAAACAAGCGCTCATGAGCCCGAAGTGGCGAGCCCGATCTTCCCCATCGGTGATGTCGGCGA
TATAGGCGCCAGCAACCGCACCTGTGGCGCCGGTGATGCCGGCCACGATGCGTCCGGCGTAGAGGATCGA
GATCTCGATCCCGCGAAATTAATACGACTCACTATAGGGGAATTGTGAGCGGATAACAATTCCCCTCTAG
AAATAATTTTGTTTAACTTTAAGAAGGAGATATACCATGGGTTCTTCTCACCATCACCATCACCATGGTT
CTTCTGTGAGCAAGGGCGAGGAGCTGTTCACCGGGGTGGTGCCCATCCTGGTCGAGCTGGACGGCGACGT
AAACGGCCACAAGTTCAGCGTGCGCGGCGAGGGCGAGGGCGATGCCACCAACGGCAAGCTGACCCTGAAG
TTCATCTGCACCACCGGCAAGCTGCCCGTGCCCTGGCCCACCCTCGTGACCACCCTGACCTACGGCGTGC
AGTGCTTCAGCCGCTACCCCGACCACATGAAGCAGCACGACTTCTTCAAGTCCGCCATGCCCGAAGGCTA
CGTCCAGGAGCGCACCATCTCCTTCAAGGACGACGGCACCTACAAGACCCGCGCCGAGGTGAAGTTCGAG
GGCGACACCCTGGTGAACCGCATCGAGCTGAAGGGCATCGACTTCAAGGAGGACGGCAACATCCTGGGGC
ACAAGCTGGAGTACAACTTCAACAGCCACAACGTCTATATCACGGCCGACAAGCAGAAGAACGGCATCAA
GGCGAACTTCAAGATCCGCCACAACGTCGAGGACGGCAGCGTGCAGCTCGCCGACCACTACCAGCAGAAC
ACCCCCATCGGCGACGGCCCCGTGCTGCTGCCCGACAACCACTACCTGAGCACCCAGTCCAAGCTGAGCA
AAGACCCCAACGAGAAGCGCGATCACATGGTCCTGCTGGAGTTCGTGACCGCCGCCGGGATCACTCTCGG
CATGGACGAGCTGTACAAGGGGATCGAGGAAAACCTGTACTTCCAATCCAATGCAATGTACCCATACGAT
GTTCCAGATTACGCTTCGCCGAAGAAAAAGCGCAAGGTCGAAGCGTCCAATTTTAAGATCCTGCCTATCG
CAATCGACCTGGGCGTCAAGAATACTGGCGTGTTTAGTGCTTTTTATCAGAAGGGGACCTCACTGGAGAG
ACTGGACAATAAGAACGGAAAAGTGTATGAACTGTCCAAGGATTCTTACACTCTGCTGATGAACAATAGG
ACCGCACGGAGACACCAGAGGCGAGGAATTGACAGGAAACAGCTGGTGAAGCGCCTGTTCAAACTGATCT
GGACAGAGCAGCTGAACCTGGAATGGGATAAGGACACTCAGCAGGCCATCAGCTTCCTGTTTAATCGACG
GGGATTCTCTTTTATTACTGACGGCTATAGTCCTGAGTACCTGAACATCGTGCCAGAACAGGTCAAGGCA
ATCCTGATGGACATTTTCGACGATTATAATGGCGAGGACGATCTGGATTCCTACCTGAAACTGGCCACAG
AGCAAGAGAGTAAGATCAGCGAAATCTACAACAAGCTGATGCAGAAGATCCTGGAGTTCAAGCTGATGAA
ACTGTGCACCGACATCAAGGACGATAAAGTGAGTACCAAGACACTGAAAGAGATCACAAGCTACGAGTTC
GAACTGCTGGCCGATTATCTGGCTAACTACAGCGAATCCCTGAAGACCCAGAAATTTTCCTACACAGACA
AGCAGGGCAATCTGAAAGAGCTGTCTTACTACCACCATGATAAGTACAACATCCAGGAGTTCCTGAAGAG
ACACGCCACCATCAATGACAGGATTCTGGATACACTGCTGACTGACGATCTGGACATCTGGAACTTCAAC
TTCGAGAAGTTCGATTTCGACAAGAACGAGGAAAAACTGCAGAATCAGGAAGATAAGGACCACATTCAGG
CTCATCTGCACCATTTCGTGTTTGCAGTCAATAAGATCAAAAGCGAGATGGCATCCGGCGGGCGCCATCG
AAGCCAGTACTTCCAGGAAATCACCAACGTGCTGGACGAGAACAATCACCAGGAAGGCTACCTGAAAAAC
TTCTGTGAGAATCTGCATAACAAGAAGTACAGCAATCTGTCCGTGAAGAATCTGGTCAACCTGATTGGAA
ATCTGTCCAACCTGGAACTGAAGCCCCTGCGCAAATACTTCAACGACAAGATCCACGCTAAAGCAGACCA
TTGGGATGAGCAGAAGTTTACTGAAACCTATTGCCACTGGATTCTGGGCGAGTGGCGGGTGGGGGTCAAG
GATCAGGACAAGAAAGACGGCGCAAAGTATTCTTACAAGGACCTGTGTAACGAGCTGAAGCAGAAAGTGA
CTAAGGCCGGGCTGGTGGACTTCCTGCTGGAGCTGGACCCCTGCCGAACCATTCCACCTTACCTGGACAA
CAATAACAGAAAGCCACCCAAATGTCAGAGCCTGATCCTGAATCCCAAGTTTCTGGATAATCAGTATCCT
AACTGGCAGCAGTACCTGCAGGAGCTGAAGAAACTGCAGTCAATCCAGAACTACCTGGACAGCTTCGAAA
CCGATCTGAAGGTGCTGAAAAGCTCCAAGGACCAGCCTTACTTCGTCGAGTACAAGTCTAGTAACCAGCA
GATCGCTTCCGGCCAGCGGGATTACAAGGATCTGGACGCAAGAATCCTGCAGTTCATTTTTGACAGGGTG
AAGGCCTCTGATGAGCTGCTGCTGAACGAAATCTATTTCCAGGCAAAGAAACTGAAGCAGAAAGCCTCAA
GCGAGCTGGAAAAGCTGGAGTCCTCTAAGAAACTGGACGAAGTGATCGCTAACTCTCAGCTGAGTCAGAT
TCTGAAGTCTCAGCACACAAATGGAATCTTCGAGCAGGGCACTTTTCTGCATCTGGTGTGCAAATACTAT
AAGCAGCGACAGAGAGCCAGGGACAGCCGCCTGTACATCATGCCTGAATATCGATACGATAAGAAACTGC
ACAAGTACAACAACACCGGCCGCTTTGACGATGACAACCAGCTGCTGACATATTGTAATCATAAGCCCCG
GCAGAAAAGATACCAGCTGCTGAACGACCTGGCAGGAGTGCTGCAGGTCTCTCCTAATTTTCTGAAGGAT
AAAATCGGGTCCGATGACGATCTGTTCATTTCTAAGTGGCTGGTGGAGCACATCCGGGGCTTTAAGAAGG
CCTGCGAAGACAGCCTGAAAATCCAGAAGGATAACAGGGGACTGCTGAATCATAAGATCAACATTGCACG
CAATACCAAGGGCAAATGCGAGAAAGAAATCTTCAACCTGATCTGTAAGATTGAGGGGAGCGAAGACAAG
AAAGGGAATTATAAGCACGGACTGGCCTACGAGCTGGGAGTGCTGCTGTTCGGAGAGCCAAACGAGGCCA
GCAAGCCCGAATTTGATAGGAAAATCAAGAAATTCAATTCAATCTACAGCTTTGCCCAGATCCAGCAGAT
TGCCTTTGCTGAGAGGAAGGGGAATGCAAACACATGCGCCGTGTGTAGTGCAGACAACGCCCATCGCATG
CAGCAGATCAAAATTACTGAGCCAGTCGAAGACAATAAGGATAAAATCATTCTGTCAGCAAAGGCACAGC
GACTGCCTGCAATCCCAACCCGAATTGTGGATGGAGCTGTCAAGAAAATGGCTACAATTCTGGCAAAGAA
TATCGTGGACGATAATTGGCAGAACATTAAGCAGGTCCTGAGCGCAAAACACCAGCTGCATATCCCAATC
ATTACCGAGTCCAACGCCTTCGAGTTTGAACCCGCTCTGGCAGACGTGAAGGGCAAATCTCTGAAGGATA
GAAGGAAGAAAGCCCTGGAGCGAATTAGTCCCGAAAACATCTTCAAGGATAAGAACAACAGAATCAAGGA
GTTTGCTAAGGGGATTTCCGCCTACTCTGGAGCTAACCTGACAGATGGGGACTTCGATGGAGCAAAGGAG
GAACTGGATCACATCATTCCTCGCAGCCATAAGAAATATGGCACTCTGAACGACGAGGCTAATCTGATTT
GCGTGACCCGGGGCGATAATAAGAACAAAGGGAACCGGATCTTCTGTCTGAGAGACCTGGCCGATAATTA
CAAGCTGAAACAGTTTGAGACCACAGACGATCTGGAGATCGAAAAGAAAATTGCCGACACCATCTGGGAT
GCTAATAAGAAGGACTTCAAGTTCGGAAACTATCGGAGCTTCATCAATCTGACACCTCAGGAGCAGAAAG
CATTCAGACACGCCCTGTTTCTGGCTGATGAAAACCCAATCAAGCAGGCAGTGATCAGAGCCATTAATAA
CCGCAACCGAACCTTCGTGAATGGCACACAGAGGTATTTTGCTGAGGTCCTGGCAAATAACATCTACCTG
CGCGCCAAGAAAGAAAATCTGAACACTGACAAGATCAGCTTCGATTACTTTGGAATCCCTACCATTGGAA
ACGGCCGAGGGATCGCTGAGATTCGGCAGCTGTATGAAAAGGTGGACAGTGATATCCAGGCCTACGCTAA
AGGCGACAAGCCACAGGCCTCTTATAGTCACCTGATTGATGCTATGCTGGCATTCTGCATCGCCGCTGAC
GAGCATCGGAACGATGGATCTATTGGCCTGGAAATCGACAAAAACTATAGTCTGTACCCTCTGGATAAGA
ATACTGGCGAGGTGTTCACCAAAGACATCTTTTCACAGATCAAGATTACCGACAACGAGTTCAGCGATAA
GAAACTGGTCAGAAAGAAAGCTATTGAAGGGTTTAACACACACAGACAGATGACTAGGGATGGAATCTAT
GCAGAGAATTACCTGCCTATCCTGATTCATAAGGAGCTGAACGAAGTGAGGAAGGGGTACACATGGAAAA
ATTCCGAGGAAATCAAAATTTTCAAGGGAAAGAAATACGACATCCAGCAGCTGAATAACCTGGTGTATTG
TCTGAAGTTTGTGGACAAACCAATCAGTATTGATATCCAGATTTCAACCCTGGAGGAACTGAGAAACATC
CTGACTACCAATAACATTGCAGCCACTGCCGAGTACTATTACATTAATCTGAAAACCCAGAAGCTGCACG
AGTATTACATCGAAAATTACAACACAGCCCTGGGGTATAAGAAATACAGCAAGGAGATGGAGTTCCTGAG
GTCCCTGGCTTATAGGTCTGAGCGCGTGAAGATCAAAAGTATTGACGATGTCAAGCAGGTCCTGGACAAG
GATTCAAACTTCATCATCGGAAAGATCACACTGCCCTTCAAGAAAGAGTGGCAGCGACTGTACCGGGAAT
GGCAGAACACAACTATCAAAGACGATTATGAGTTTCTGAAGAGCTTCTTTAATGTGAAGTCCATTACTAA
ACTGCACAAGAAAGTCCGGAAAGACTTCTCTCTGCCCATCAGTACAAACGAGGGCAAGTTTCTGGTGAAG
AGAAAAACTTGGGATAATAACTTCATCTACCAGATTCTGAATGACTCAGATAGCAGGGCAGACGGGACTA
AACCCTTCATTCCTGCCTTTGATATCAGCAAGAACGAGATTGTGGAAGCCATCATTGACAGTTTCACCTC
AAAAAACATCTTTTGGCTGCCAAAGAATATTGAGCTGCAGAAGGTGGACAACAAGAACATCTTCGCCATT
GATACCAGCAAGTGGTTTGAGGTCGAAACACCATCCGACCTGCGCGATATCGGCATTGCTACCATTCAGT
ACAAGATCGACAATAACTCACGCCCCAAGGTGCGAGTCAAACTGGATTACGTGATCGACGATGACAGCAA
GATTAACTATTTCATGAATCACTCACTGCTGAAGAGCCGGTATCCCGACAAAGTCCTGGAGATCCTGAAG
CAGAGCACAATCATTGAGTTCGAAAGTTCAGGGTTTAACAAAACTATTAAGGAGATGCTGGGAATGAAGC
TGGCCGGCATCTACAATGAAACCTCCAATAACTAATAACATTGGAAGTGGATAACGGATCCGAATTCGAG
CGCCGTCGACAAGCTTGCGGCCGCACTCGAGCACCACCACCACCACCACTGAGATCCGGCTGCTAACAAA
GCCCGAAAGGAAGCTGAGTTGGCTGCTGCCACCGCTGAGCAATAACTAGCATAACCCCTTGGGGCCTCTA
AACGGGTCTTGAGGGGTTTTTTGCTGAAAGGAGGAACTATATCCGGATTGGCGAATGGG
